Addgene plasmid #240488: pSSBIO32_dCas9_RPA1580
Purpose: CRISPRi-mediated Knockdown of RPA1580
Depositing lab: Rajib Saha. Depositing organization: University of Nebraska at Lincoln. Publication: High enzyme promiscuity in lignin degradation mechanisms in Rhodopseudomonas palustris CGA009. Kathol M, Chowdhury NB, Immethun C, Alsiyabi A, Morris D, Naldrett MJ, Saha R. Appl Environ Microbiol. 2025 Aug 20;91(8):e0057325. doi: 10.1128/aem.00573-25. Epub 2025 Jul 8. PubMed 40626778.
Backbone
  Vector backbone: pBHR1
  Vector type: Bacterial Expression, CRISPR
Growth in bacteria
  Bacterial resistance: Kanamycin and Gentamicin, 50 & 10 μg/mL
  Growth temperature: 37°C
  Growth strain: NEB Stable
  Copy number: Low Copy
Gene/Insert
  Gene/Insert name: Cas9
  gRNA/shRNA sequence: CCGTGCCTCAGAGCTCACCGAGG
  Species: Streptococcus pyogenes
  Mutation: D10A, H840A
  Entrez Gene: cas9 (a.k.a. SPY_RS04360, SPy1046, SPy_1046)
  Promoter: Plac
  Cloning method: Gibson Cloning
Terms and licenses: Academic/Nonprofit Terms; Industry Terms: Not Available to Industry
Depositor comments: Please visit https://doi.org/10.1101/2025.02.15.638337 for bioRxiv preprint.
How to cite: pSSBIO32_dCas9_RPA1580 was a gift from Rajib Saha (Addgene plasmid # 240488 ; http://n2t.net/addgene:240488 ; RRID:Addgene_240488)
