[The description below was written by a language model from this plasmid's Addgene catalogue record and pLannotate feature annotations shown in this document.]
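Description:
pSSBIO32_dCas9_RPA1580 is a low-copy, broad-host-range bacterial CRISPR interference plasmid built on the pBHR1 backbone and designed to knock down the gene RPA1580. The associated publication concerns lignin degradation in Rhodopseudomonas palustris CGA009, so that organism is the likely working host. Replication depends on the pBBR1 oriV together with its cognate Rep protein, a pairing that functions in many Gram-negative species as well as in E. coli. Selection is listed as kanamycin and gentamicin. The roughly 10.1 kb annotated sequence shows a Tn5-derived neo (nptII) gene accounting for kanamycin resistance, but no dedicated gentamicin resistance gene is annotated, so the basis for the gentamicin entry is not clear from the record. Short fragments annotated as TcR, RSF ori and Tn5 transposase appear to be cloning remnants rather than functional parts.

The payload has two expression units. Streptococcus pyogenes dCas9, carrying the D10A and H840A mutations that abolish nuclease activity while preserving RNA-guided DNA binding, is transcribed from a lac promoter with its CAP site and lac operator. A divergently oriented lacI gene under its own promoter supplies repressor, which should make dCas9 expression inducible with IPTG. A partial ssrA degradation tag is annotated just after the coding sequence, and the rrnB T1 and T7Te terminators follow. Downstream, the constitutive J23119 promoter drives a single guide RNA made up of the RPA1580-targeting spacer fused to the S. pyogenes gRNA scaffold, ending at a tonB terminator. Once guided to RPA1580, dCas9 blocks transcription sterically, allowing the gene's function to be studied by repression rather than deletion.
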