Features (pLannotate 1.2.2; 21 found; start..end, strand, type, name):
      1..772     +  rep_origin     pBBR1 oriV: replication origin of the broad-host-range plasmid pBBR1 from Bordetella bronchiseptica; requires the pBBR1 Rep protein for replication
    773..1435    +  CDS            pBBR1 Rep: replication protein for the broad-host-range plasmid pBBR1 from Bordetella bronchiseptica
   1496..1565    +  CDS            TcR (fragment): tetracycline efflux protein; tet; confers resistance to tetracycline
   1580..2662    -  CDS            lacI: lac repressor; lacI; The lac repressor binds to the lac operator to inhibit transcription in E. coli. This inhibition can be relieved by adding lactose or isopropyl-β-D-thiogalactopyranoside (IPTG).
   2663..2740    -  promoter       lacI promoter: lacI
   2748..2816    -  CDS            TcR (fragment): tetracycline efflux protein; tet; confers resistance to tetracycline
   2813..2848    +  CDS            lacI (fragment): lac repressor; lacI; The lac repressor binds to the lac operator to inhibit transcription in E. coli. This inhibition can be relieved by adding lactose or isopropyl-β-D-thiogalactopyranoside (IPTG).
   2861..2882    +  protein_bind   CAP binding site: CAP binding activates transcription in the presence of cAMP. E. coli catabolite activator protein
   2897..2927    +  promoter       lac promoter: promoter for the E. coli lac operon
   2935..2951    +  protein_bind   lac operator: The lac repressor binds to the lac operator to inhibit transcription in E. coli. This inhibition can be relieved by adding lactose or isopropyl-β-D-thiogalactopyranoside (IPTG). lac repressor encoded by lacI
   2993..7099    +  CDS            dCas9: catalytically dead mutant of the Cas9 endonuclease from the Streptococcus pyogenes Type II CRISPR/Cas system RNA-guided DNA-binding protein that lacks endonuclease activity due to the D10A mutation in the RuvC catalytic domain and the H840A mutation in the HNH catalytic domain
   7117..7140    +  CDS            ssrA tag (fragment): C-terminal peptide that mediates degradation in bacteria through the ClpXP and ClpAP proteases (McGinness et al., 2006) wild-type LAA variant
   7167..7238    +  terminator     rrnB T1 terminator: transcription terminator T1 from the E. coli rrnB gene
   7254..7281    +  terminator     T7Te terminator: phage T7 early transcription terminator
   7300..7355    -  rep_origin     RSF ori (fragment): Plasmids containing the RSF 1030 origin of replication can be propagated in E. coli cells that contain additional plasmids with compatible origins.
   7437..7466    -  terminator     T3Te terminator: phage T3 early transcription terminator
   7520..7554    +  promoter       J23119 promoter: bacterial promoter (Registry of Standard Biological Parts BBa J23119)
   7578..7653    +  misc_RNA       gRNA scaffold: guide RNA scaffold for the Streptococcus pyogenes CRISPR/Cas9 system
   7754..7785    +  terminator     tonB terminator: bidirectional E. coli tonB-P14 transcription terminator
   7837..8628    -  CDS            neo: KKA2_KLEPN - Also known as kan, nptII. Experimental evidence at protein level: Swiss-Prot protein existence level 1. Resistance to kanamycin, neomycin, paromomycin, ribostamycin, butirosin and gentamicin B. From Klebsiella pneumoniae.
   8660..8872    -  CDS            tnpA (fragment): TN5P_ECOLX - Also known as tnp. Experimental evidence at protein level: Swiss-Prot protein existence level 1. Mediates transposition of transposon Tn5 by a 'cut and paste' mechanism. First, the monomeric transposase binds the 19 bp inverted DNA repeats flanking the transposon. Then, dimerization of the DNA- bound transposase creates a synaptic DNA complex. After nicking of the first DNA strand, excision of the transposon proceeds through a series of intermediates. The transposase then mediates the insertion of the transposon at a new site by strand transfer. The activity of the wild- type tran
>Addgene plasmid #240488 | pSSBIO32_dCas9_RPA1580 | addgene full sequence | sequence record 494375 | Addgene NGS Result
GCGGCCACCGGCTGGCTCGCTTCGCTCGGCCCGTGGACAACCCTGCTGGACAAGCTGATGGACAGGCTGC
GCCTGCCCACGAGCTTGACCACAGGGATTGCCCACCGGCTACCCAGCCTTCGACCACATACCCACCGGCT
CCAACTGCGCGGCCTGCGGCCTTGCCCCATCAATTTTTTTAATTTTCTCTGGGGAAAAGCCTCCGGCCTG
CGGCCTGCGCGCTTCGCTTGCCGGTTGGACACCAAGTGGAAGGCGGGTCAAGGCTCGCGCAGCGACCGCG
CAGCGGCTTGGCCTTGACGCGCCTGGAACGACCCAAGCCTATGCGAGTGGGGGCAGTCGAAGGGCGAAGC
CCGCCCGCCTGCCCCCCGAGCCTCACGGCGGCGAGTGCGGGGGTTCCAAGGGGGCAGCGCCACCTTGGGC
AAGGCCGAAGGCCGCGCAGTCGATCAACAAGCCCCGGAGGGGCCACTTTTTGCCGGAGGGGGAGCCGCGC
CGAAGGCGTGGGGGAACCCCGCAGGGGTGCCCTTCTTTGGGCACCAAAGAACTAGATATAGGGCGAAATG
CGAAAGACTTAAAAATCAACAACTTAAAAAAGGGGGGTACGCAACAGCTCATTGCGGCACCCCCCGCAAT
AGCTCATTGCGTAGGTTAAAGAAAATCTGTAATTGACTGCCACTTTTACGCAACGCATAATTGTTGTCGC
GCTGCCGAAAAGTTGCAGCTGATTGCGCATGGTGCCGCAACCGTGCGGCACCCCTACCGCATGGAGATAA
GCATGGCCACGCAGTCCAGAGAAATCGGCATTCAAGCCAAGAACAAGCCCGGTCACTGGGTGCAAACGGA
ACGCAAAGCGCATGAGGCGTGGGCCGGGCTTATTGCGAGGAAACCCACGGCGGCAATGCTGCTGCATCAC
CTCGTGGCGCAGATGGGCCACCAGAACGCCGTGGTGGTCAGCCAGAAGACACTTTCCAAGCTCATCGGAC
GTTCTTTGCGGACGGTCCAATACGCAGTCAAGGACTTGGTGGCCGAGCGCTGGATCTCCGTCGTGAAGCT
CAACGGCCCCGGCACCGTGTCGGCCTACGTGGTCAATGACCGCGTGGCGTGGGGCCAGCCCCGCGACCAG
TTGCGCCTGTCGGTGTTCAGTGCCGCCGTGGTGGTTGATCACGACGACCAGGACGAATCGCTGTTGGGGC
ATGGCGACCTGCGCCGCATCCCGACCCTGTATCCGGGCGAGCAGCAACTACCGACCGGCCCCGGCGAGGA
GCCGCCCAGCCAGCCCGGCATTCCGGGCATGGAACCAGACCTGCCAGCCTTGACCGAAACGGAGGAATGG
GAACGGCGCGGGCAGCAGCGCCTGCCGATGCCCGATGAGCCGTGTTTTCTGGACGATGGCGAGCCGTTGG
AGCCGCCGACACGGGTCACGCTGCCGCGCCGGTAGCACTTGGGTTGCGCAGCAACCCGTAAGTGCGCTGT
TCCAGACTATCGGCTGTAGCCGCCTCGCCGCCCTATACCTTGTCTGCCTCCCCGCGTTGCGTCGCGGTGC
ATGGAGCCGGGCCACCTCGACCTGAATGGAAGCACGTCCTCACTGCCCGCTTTCCAGTCGGGAAACCTGT
CGTGCCAGCTGCATTAATGAATCGGCCAATGCGCGGGGAGAGGCGGTTTGCGTATTGGGCGCCAGGGTGG
TTTTTCTTTTCACCAGTGAGACGGGCAACAGCTGATTGCCCTTCACCGCCTGGCCCTGAGAGAGTTGCAG
CAAGCGGTCCACGCTGGTTTGCCCCAGCAGGCGAAAATCCTGTTTGATGGTGGTTAACGGCGGGATATAA
CATGAGCTGTCTTCGGTATCGTCGTATCCCACTACCGAGATGTCCGCACCAACGCGCAGCCCGGACTCGG
TAATGGCGCGCATTGCGCCCAGCGCCATCTGATCGTTGGCAACCAGCATCGCAGTGGGAACGATGCCCTC
ATTCAGCATTTGCATGGTTTGTTGAAAACCGGACATGGCACTCCAGTCGCCTTCCCGTTCCGCTATCGGC
TGAATTTGATTGCGAGTGAGATATTTATGCCAGCCAGCCAGACGCAGACGCGCCGAGACAGAACTTAATG
GGCCCGCTAACAGCGCGATTTGCTGGTGACCCAATGCGACCAGATGCTCCACGCCCAGTCGCGTACCGTC
TTCATGGGAGAAAATAATACTGTTGATGGGTGTCTGGTCAGAGACATCAAGAAATAACGCCGGAACATTA
GTGCAGGCAGCTTCCACAGCAATGGCATCCTGGTCATCCAGCGGATAGTTAATGATCAGCCCACTGACGC
GTTGCGCGAGAAGATTGTGCACCGCCGCTTTACAGGCTTCGACGCCGCTTCGTTCTACCATCGACACCAC
CACGCTGGCACCCAGTTGATCGGCGCGAGATTTAATCGCCGCGACAATTTGCGACGGCGCGTGCAGGGCC
AGACTGGAGGTGGCAACGCCAATCAGCAACGACTGTTTGCCCGCCAGTTGTTGTGCCACGCGGTTGGGAA
TGTAATTCAGCTCCGCCATCGCCGCTTCCACTTTTTCCCGCGTTTTCGCAGAAACGTGGCTGGCCTGGTT
CACCACGCGGGAAACGGTCTGATAAGAGACACCGGCATACTCTGCGACATCGTATAACGTTACTGGTTTC
ACATTCACCACCCTGAATTGACTCTCTTCCGGGCGCTATCATGCCATACCGCGAAAGGTTTTGCGCCATT
CGATGGTGTCCGGGATCTCGACGCTCTCCCTTATGCGACTCCTGCATTAGGAAGCAGCCCAGTAGTAGGT
TGAGGCCGTTGAGCACGACGGGTTTCCCGACTGGAAAGCGGGCAGTGAGCGCAACGCAATTAATGTGAGT
TAGCTCACTCATTAGGCACCCCAGGCTTTACACTTTATGCTTCCGGCTCGTATGTTGTGTGGAATTGTGA
GCGGATAACAATTTCAAAAGAATTCAAAAGATCTAAAGAGGACTTCGGATCTATGGATAAGAAATACTCA
ATAGGCTTAGCTATCGGCACAAATAGCGTCGGATGGGCGGTGATCACTGATGAATATAAGGTTCCGTCTA
AAAAGTTCAAGGTTCTGGGAAATACAGACCGCCACAGTATCAAAAAAAATCTTATAGGGGCTCTTTTATT
TGACAGTGGAGAGACAGCGGAAGCGACTCGTCTCAAACGGACAGCTCGTAGAAGGTATACACGTCGGAAG
AATCGTATTTGTTATCTACAGGAGATTTTTTCAAATGAGATGGCGAAAGTAGATGATAGTTTCTTTCATC
GACTTGAAGAGTCTTTTTTGGTGGAAGAAGACAAGAAGCATGAACGTCATCCTATTTTTGGAAATATAGT
AGATGAAGTTGCTTATCATGAGAAATATCCAACTATCTATCATCTGCGAAAAAAATTGGTAGATTCTACT
GATAAAGCGGATTTGCGCTTAATCTATTTGGCCTTAGCGCATATGATTAAGTTTCGTGGTCATTTTTTGA
TTGAGGGAGATTTAAATCCTGATAATAGTGATGTGGACAAACTATTTATCCAGTTGGTACAAACCTACAA
TCAATTATTTGAAGAAAACCCTATTAACGCAAGTGGAGTAGATGCTAAAGCGATTCTTTCTGCACGATTG
AGTAAATCAAGACGATTAGAAAATCTCATTGCTCAGCTCCCCGGTGAGAAGAAAAATGGCTTATTTGGGA
ATCTCATTGCTTTGTCATTGGGTTTGACCCCTAATTTTAAATCAAATTTTGATTTGGCAGAAGATGCTAA
ATTACAGCTTTCAAAAGATACTTACGATGATGATTTAGATAATTTATTGGCGCAAATTGGAGATCAATAT
GCTGATTTGTTTTTGGCAGCTAAGAATTTATCAGATGCTATTTTACTTTCAGATATCCTAAGAGTAAATA
CTGAAATAACTAAGGCTCCCCTATCAGCTTCAATGATTAAACGCTACGATGAACATCATCAAGACTTGAC
TCTTTTAAAAGCTTTAGTTCGACAACAACTTCCAGAAAAGTATAAAGAAATCTTTTTTGATCAATCAAAA
AACGGATATGCAGGTTATATTGATGGGGGAGCTAGCCAAGAAGAATTTTATAAATTTATCAAACCAATTT
TAGAAAAAATGGATGGTACTGAGGAATTATTGGTGAAACTAAATCGTGAAGATTTGCTGCGCAAGCAACG
GACCTTTGACAACGGCTCTATTCCCCATCAAATTCACTTGGGTGAGCTGCATGCTATTTTGAGAAGACAA
GAAGACTTTTATCCATTTTTAAAAGACAATCGTGAGAAGATTGAAAAAATCTTGACTTTTCGAATTCCTT
ATTATGTTGGTCCATTGGCGCGTGGCAATAGTCGTTTTGCATGGATGACTCGGAAGTCTGAAGAAACAAT
TACCCCATGGAATTTTGAAGAAGTTGTCGATAAAGGTGCTTCAGCTCAATCATTTATTGAACGCATGACA
AACTTTGATAAAAATCTTCCAAATGAAAAAGTACTACCAAAACATAGTTTGCTTTATGAGTATTTTACGG
TTTATAACGAATTGACAAAGGTCAAATATGTTACTGAAGGAATGCGAAAACCAGCATTTCTTTCAGGTGA
ACAGAAGAAAGCCATTGTTGATTTACTCTTCAAAACAAATCGAAAAGTAACCGTTAAGCAATTAAAAGAA
GATTATTTCAAAAAAATAGAATGTTTTGATAGTGTTGAAATTTCAGGAGTTGAAGATAGATTTAATGCTT
CATTAGGTACCTACCATGATTTGCTAAAAATTATTAAAGATAAAGATTTTTTGGATAATGAAGAAAATGA
AGATATCTTAGAGGATATTGTTTTAACATTGACCTTATTTGAAGATAGGGAGATGATTGAGGAAAGACTT
AAAACATATGCTCACCTCTTTGATGATAAGGTGATGAAACAGCTTAAACGTCGCCGTTATACTGGTTGGG
GACGTTTGTCTCGAAAATTGATTAATGGTATTAGGGATAAGCAATCTGGCAAAACAATATTAGATTTTTT
GAAATCAGATGGTTTTGCCAATCGCAATTTTATGCAGCTGATCCATGATGATAGTTTGACATTTAAAGAA
GACATTCAAAAAGCACAAGTGTCTGGACAAGGCGATAGTTTACATGAACATATTGCAAATTTAGCTGGTA
GCCCTGCTATTAAAAAAGGTATTTTACAGACTGTAAAAGTTGTTGATGAATTGGTCAAAGTAATGGGGCG
GCATAAGCCAGAAAATATCGTTATTGAAATGGCACGTGAAAATCAGACAACTCAAAAGGGCCAGAAAAAT
TCGCGAGAGCGTATGAAACGAATCGAAGAAGGTATCAAAGAATTAGGAAGTCAGATTCTTAAAGAGCATC
CTGTTGAAAATACTCAATTGCAAAATGAAAAGCTCTATCTCTATTATCTCCAAAATGGAAGAGACATGTA
TGTGGACCAAGAATTAGATATTAATCGTTTAAGTGATTATGATGTCGATGCCATTGTTCCACAAAGTTTC
CTTAAAGACGATTCAATAGACAATAAGGTCTTAACGCGTTCTGATAAAAATCGTGGTAAATCGGATAACG
TTCCAAGTGAAGAAGTAGTCAAAAAGATGAAAAACTATTGGAGACAACTTCTAAACGCCAAGTTAATCAC
TCAACGTAAGTTTGATAATTTAACGAAAGCTGAACGTGGAGGTTTGAGTGAACTTGATAAAGCTGGTTTT
ATCAAACGCCAATTGGTTGAAACTCGCCAAATCACTAAGCATGTGGCACAAATTTTGGATAGTCGCATGA
ATACTAAATACGATGAAAATGATAAACTTATTCGAGAGGTTAAAGTGATTACCTTAAAATCTAAATTAGT
TTCTGACTTCCGAAAAGATTTCCAATTCTATAAAGTACGTGAGATTAACAATTACCATCATGCCCATGAT
GCGTATCTAAATGCCGTCGTTGGAACTGCTTTGATTAAGAAATATCCAAAACTTGAATCGGAGTTTGTCT
ATGGTGATTATAAAGTTTATGATGTTCGTAAAATGATTGCTAAGTCTGAGCAAGAAATAGGCAAAGCAAC
CGCAAAATATTTCTTTTACTCTAATATCATGAACTTCTTCAAAACAGAAATTACACTTGCAAATGGAGAG
ATTCGCAAACGCCCTCTAATCGAAACTAATGGGGAAACTGGAGAAATTGTCTGGGATAAAGGGCGAGATT
TTGCCACAGTGCGCAAAGTATTGTCCATGCCCCAAGTCAATATTGTCAAGAAAACAGAAGTACAGACAGG
CGGATTCTCCAAGGAGTCAATTTTACCAAAAAGAAATTCGGACAAGCTTATTGCTCGTAAAAAAGACTGG
GATCCAAAAAAATATGGTGGTTTTGATAGTCCAACGGTAGCTTATTCAGTCCTAGTGGTTGCTAAGGTGG
AAAAAGGGAAATCGAAGAAGTTAAAATCCGTTAAAGAGTTACTAGGGATCACAATTATGGAAAGAAGTTC
CTTTGAAAAAAATCCGATTGACTTTTTAGAAGCTAAAGGATATAAGGAAGTTAAAAAAGACTTAATCATT
AAACTACCTAAATATAGTCTTTTTGAGTTAGAAAACGGTCGTAAACGGATGCTGGCTAGTGCCGGAGAAT
TACAAAAAGGAAATGAGCTGGCTCTGCCAAGCAAATATGTGAATTTTTTATATTTAGCTAGTCATTATGA
AAAGTTGAAGGGTAGTCCAGAAGATAACGAACAAAAACAATTGTTTGTGGAGCAGCATAAGCATTATTTA
GATGAGATTATTGAGCAAATCAGTGAATTTTCTAAGCGTGTTATTTTAGCAGATGCCAATTTAGATAAAG
TTCTTAGTGCATATAACAAACATAGAGACAAACCAATACGTGAACAAGCAGAAAATATTATTCATTTATT
TACGTTGACGAATCTTGGAGCTCCCGCTGCTTTTAAATATTTTGATACAACAATTGATCGTAAACGATAT
ACGTCTACAAAAGAAGTTTTAGATGCCACTCTTATCCATCAATCCATCACTGGTCTTTATGAAACACGCA
TTGATTTGAGTCAGCTAGGAGGTGACTGAAGTATATTTTAGATGAAGACGAAAACTACGCTCTGGCTGCT
TAACTCGAGTAAGGATCTCCAGGCATCAAATAAAACGAAAGGCTCAGTCGAAAGACTGGGCCTTTCGTTT
TATCTGTTGTTTGTCGGTGAACGCTCTCTACTAGAGTCACACTGGCTCACCTTCGGGTGGGCCTTTCTGC
GTTTATACCTAGGGATATATTCCGCTTCCTCGCTCACTGACTCGCTACGCTCGGTCGTTCGACTGCGGCG
AGCGGAAATGGCTTACGAACGGGGCGGAGATTTCCTGGAAGATGCCAGACGTCTAAGAAAAGGAATATTC
AGCAATTTGCCCGTGCCGAAGAAAGGCCCACCCGTGAAGGTGAGCCAGTGAGTTGATTGCTACGTAATTA
GTTAGTTAGCCCTTAGTGACTCGAATTCGTTGACAGCTAGCTCAGTCCTAGGTATAATGCTAGCCCGTGC
CTCAGAGCTCACCGAGGGTTTTAGAGCTAGAAATAGCAAGTTAAAATAAGGCTAGTCCGTTATCAACTTG
AAAAAGTGGCACCGAGTCGGTGCTTTTTTTCTAGATAATTGGAGACCGAGCTGGTCTCTCTAGGATGTGC
ACTAGTAGAGCTCTGCAGGAGTCACTAAGGGTTAGTTAGTTAGATTAGCAGAAAGTCAAAAGCCTCCGAC
CGGAGGCTTTTGACTAAAACTTCCCTTGGGCTTGGTCGGTCATTTCGAACCCCAGAGTCCCGCTCAGAAG
AACTCGTCAAGAAGGCGATAGAAGGCGATGCGCTGCGAATCGGGAGCGGCGATACCGTAAAGCACGAGGA
AGCGGTCAGCCCATTCGCCGCCAAGCTCTTCAGCAATATCACGGGTAGCCAACGCTATGTCCTGATAGCG
GTCCGCCACACCCAGCCGGCCACAGTCGATGAATCCAGAAAAGCGGCCATTTTCCACCATGATATTCGGC
AAGCAGGCATCGCCATGGGTCACGACGAGATCCTCGCCGTCGGGCATGCGCGCCTTGAGCCTGGCGAACA
GTTCGGCTGGCGCGAGCCCCTGATGCTCTTCGTCCAGATCATCCTGATCGACAAGACCGGCTTCCATCCG
AGTACGTGCTCGCTCGATGCGATGTTTCGCTTGGTGGTCGAATGGGCAGGTAGCCGGATCAAGCGTATGC
AGCCGCCGCATTGCATCAGCCATGATGGATACTTTCTCGGCAGGAGCAAGGTGAGATGACAGGAGATCCT
GCCCCGGCACTTCGCCCAATAGCAGCCAGTCCCTTCCCGCTTCAGTGACAACGTCGAGCACAGCTGCGCA
AGGAACGCCCGTCGTGGCCAGCCACGATAGCCGCGCTGCCTCGTCCTGCAGTTCATTCAGGGCACCGGAC
AGGTCGGTCTTGACAAAAAGAACCGGGCGCCCCTGCGCTGACAGCCGGAACACGGCGGCATCAGAGCAGC
CGATTGTCTGTTGTGCCCAGTCATAGCCGAATAGCCTCTCCACCCAAGCGGCCGGAGAACCTGCGTGCAA
TCCATCTTGTTCAATCATGCGAAACGATCCTCATCCTGTCTCTTGATCAGATCTTGATCCCCTGCGCCAT
CAGATCCTTGGCGGCAAGAAAGCCATCCAGTTTACTTTGCAGGGCTTCCCAACCTTACCAGAGGGCGCCC
CAGCTGGCAATTCCGGTTCGCTTGCTGTCCATAAAACCGCCCAGTCTAGCTATCGCCATGTAAGCCCACT
GCAAGCTACCTGCTTTCTCTTTGCGCTTGCGTTTTCCCTTGTCCAGATAGCCATGCATGCTTGCGTTTTC
CCTTGTCCAGATAGCCCAGTAGCTGACATTCATCCCAGGTGGCACTTTTCGGGGAAATGTGCGCGCCCGC
GTTCCTGCTGGCGCTGGGCCTGTTTCTGGCGCTGGACTTCCCGCTGTTCCGTCAGCAGCTTTTCGCCCAC
GGCCTTGATGATCGCGGCGGCCTTGGCCTGCATATCCCGATTCAACGGCCCCAGGGCGTCCAGAACGGGC
TTCAGGCGCTCCCGAAGGTCTCGGGCCGTCTCTTGGGCTTGATCGGCCTTCTTGCGCATCTCACGCGCTC
CTGCGGCGGCCTGTAGGGCAGGCTCATACCCCTGCCGAACCGCTTTTGTCAGCCGGTCGGCCACGGCTTC
CGGCGTCTCAACGCGCTTTGAGATTCCCAGCTTTTCGGCCAATCCATGCGGTGCATAGGCGCGTGGCTCG
ACCGCTTGCGGGCTGATGGTGACGTGGCCCACTGGTGGCCGCTCCAGGGCCTCGTAGAACGCCTGAATGC
GCGTGTGACGTGCCTTGCTGCCCTCGATGCCCCGTTGCAGCCCTAGATCGGCCACAGCGGCCGCAAACGT
GGTCTGGTCGCGGGTCATCTGCGCTTTGTTGCCGATGAACTCCTTGGCCGACAGCCTGCCGTCCTGCGTC
AGCGGCACCACGAACGCGGTCATGTGCGGGCTGGTTTCGTCACGGTGGATGCTGGCCGTCACGATGCGAT
CCGCCCCGTACTTGTCCGCCAGCCACTTGTGCGCCTTCTCGAAGAACGCCGCCTGCTGTTCTTGGCTGGC
CGACTTCCACCATTCCGGGCTGGCCGTCATGACGTACTCGACCGCCAACACAGCGTCCTTGCGCCGCTTC
TCTGGCAGCAACTCGCGCAGTCGGCCCATCGCTTCATCGGTGCTGCTGGCCGCCCAGTGCTCGTTCTCTG
GCGTCCTGCTGGCGTCAGCGTTGGGCGTCTCGCGCTCGCGGTAGGCGTGCTTGAGACTGGCCGCCACGTT
GCCCATTTTCGCCAGCTTCTTGCATCGCATGATCGCGTATGCCGCCATGCCTGCCCCTCCCTTTTGGTGT
CCAACCGGCTCGACGGGGGCAGCGCAAGGCGGTGCCTCCGGCGGGCCACTCAATGCTTGAGTATACTCAC
TAGACTTTGCTTCGCAAAGTCGTGACCGCCTACGGCGGCTGCGGCGCCCTACGGGCTTGCTCTCCGGGCT
TCGCCCTGCGCGGTCGCTGCGCTCCCTTGCCAGCCCGTGGATATGTGGACGATGGCCGCGA
